>Addgene plasmid #58168 | mTFP1-mKO-Caspase-16 | addgene full sequence | sequence record 196866 | Addgene NGS Result
CGTTACATAACTTACGGTAAATGGCCCGCCTGGCTGACCGCCCAACGACCCCCGCCCATTGACGTCAATA
ATGACGTATGTTCCCATAGTAACGCCAATAGGGACTTTCCATTGACGTCAATGGGTGGAGTATTTACGGT
AAACTGCCCACTTGGCAGTACATCAAGTGTATCATATGCCAAGTACGCCCCCTATTGACGTCAATGACGG
TAAATGGCCCGCCTGGCATTATGCCCAGTACATGACCTTATGGGACTTTCCTACTTGGCAGTACATCTAC
GTATTAGTCATCGCTATTACCATGGTGATGCGGTTTTGGCAGTACATCAATGGGCGTGGATAGCGGTTTG
ACTCACGGGGATTTCCAAGTCTCCACCCCATTGACGTCAATGGGAGTTTGTTTTGGCACCAAAATCAACG
GGACTTTCCAAAATGTCGTAACAACTCCGCCCCATTGACGCAAATGGGCGGTAGGCGTGTACGGTGGGAG
GTCTATATAAGCAGAGCTGGTTTAGTGAACCGTCAGATCCGCTAGCGCTACCGGTCGCCACCATGGTGAG
CAAGGGCGAGGAGACCACAATGGGCGTAATCAAGCCCGACATGAAGATCAAGCTGAAGATGGAGGGCAAC
GTGAATGGCCACGCCTTCGTGATCGAGGGCGAGGGCGAGGGCAAGCCCTACGACGGCACCAACACCATCA
ACCTGGAGGTGAAGGAGGGAGCCCCCCTGCCCTTCTCCTACGACATTCTGACCACCGCGTTCGCCTACGG
CAACAGGGCCTTCACCAAGTACCCCGACGACATCCCCAACTACTTCAAGCAGTCCTTCCCCGAGGGCTAC
TCTTGGGAGCGCACCATGACCTTCGAGGACAAGGGCATCGTGAAGGTGAAGTCCGACATCTCCATGGAGG
AGGACTCCTTCATCTACGAGATACACCTCAAGGGCGAGAACTTCCCCCCCAACGGCCCCGTGATGCAGAA
GAAGACCACCGGCTGGGACGCCTCCACCGAGAGGATGTACGTGCGCGACGGCGTGCTGAAGGGCGACGTC
AAGCACAAGCTGCTGCTGGAGGGCGGCGGCCACCACCGCGTTGACTTCAAGACCATCTACAGGGCCAAGA
AGGCGGTGAAGCTGCCCGACTATCACTTTGTGGACCACCGCATCGAGATCCTGAACCACGACAAGGACTA
CAACAAGGTGACCGTTTACGAGAGCGCCGTGGCCCGCAACTCCACCGACGGCATGGACGAGCTGTACAAG
TCCGGAGGTGGATCAGGTGGCGACGAGGTCGACGGAACCGGGGGTAGCATGGTGAGTGTGATTAAACCAG
AGATGAAGATGAGGTACTACATGGACGGCTCCGTCAATGGGCATGAGTTCACAATTGAAGGTGAAGGCAC
AGGCAGACCTTACGAGGGACATCAAGAGATGACACTACGCGTCACAATGGCCAAGGGCGGGCCAATGCCT
TTCGCGTTTGACTTAGTGTCACACGTGTTCTGTTACGGCCACAGACCTTTTACTAAATATCCAGAAGAGA
TACCAGACTATTTCAAACAAGCATTTCCTGAAGGCCTGTCATGGGAAAGGTCGTTGGAGTTCGAAGATGG
TGGGTCCGCTTCAGTCAGTGCGCATATAAGCCTTAGAGGAAACACCTTCTACCACAAATCCAAATTTACT
GGGGTTAACTTTCCTGCCGATGGTCCTATCATGCAAAACCAAAGTGTTGATTGGGAGCCATCAACCGAGA
AAATTACTGCCAGCGACGGAGTTCTGAAGGGTGATGTTACGATGTACCTAAAACTTGAAGGAGGCGGCAA
TCACAAATGCCAATTCAAGACTACTTACAAGGCGGCAAAAAAGATTCTTAAAATGCCAGGAAGCCATTAC
ATCAGCCATCGCCTCGTCAGGAAAACCGAAGGCAACATTACTGAGCTGGTAGAAGATGCAGTAGCTCATT
CCTAAGGATCCACCGGATCTAGATAACTGATCATAATCAGCCATACCACATTTGTAGAGGTTTTACTTGC
TTTAAAAAACCTCCCACACCTCCCCCTGAACCTGAAACATAAAATGAATGCAATTGTTGTTGTTAACTTG
TTTATTGCAGCTTATAATGGTTACAAATAAAGCAATAGCATCACAAATTTCACAAATAAAGCATTTTTTT
CACTGCATTCTAGTTGTGGTTTGTCCAAACTCATCAATGTATCTTAACGCGTAAATTGTAAGCGTTAATA
TTTTGTTAAAATTCGCGTTAAATTTTTGTTAAATCAGCTCATTTTTTAACCAATAGGCCGAAATCGGCAA
AATCCCTTATAAATCAAAAGAATAGACCGAGATAGGGT
[37 nt withheld, positions 2349-2385]
AAAGAACGTGGACTCCAACGTCAAAGG
[49 nt withheld, positions 2413-2461]
T
[91 nt withheld, positions 2463-2553]
G
[124 nt withheld, positions 2555-2678]
CAGGTGGCACTTTTCGGGGAAATGTGCGCGGAACCCCTATTTGTTTATTTTTCTAAATACATTCAAATAT
GTATCCGCTCATGAGACAATAACCCTGATAAATGCTTCAATAATATTGAAAAAGGAAGAGTCCTGAGGCG
GAAAGAACCAGCTGTGGAATGTGTGTCAGTTAGGGTGTGGAAAGTCCCCAGGCTCCCCAGCAGGCAGAAG
TATGCAAAGCATGCATCTCAATTAGTCAGCAACCAGGTGTGGAAAGTCCCCAGGCTCCCCAGCAGGCAGA
AGTATGCAAAGCATGCATCTCAATTAGTCAGCAACCATAGTCCCGCCCCTAACTCCGCCCATCCCGCCCC
TAACTCCGCCCAGTTCCGCCCATTCTCCGCCCCATGGCTGACTAATTTTTTTTATTTATGCAGAGGCCGA
GGCCGCCTCGGCCTCTGAGCTATTCCAGAAGTAGTGAGGAGGCTTTTTTGGAGGCCTAGGCTTTTGCAAA
GATCGATCAAGAGACAGGATGAGGATCGTTTCGCATGATTGAACAAGATGGATTGCACGCAGGTTCTCCG
GCCGCTTGGGTGGAGAGGCTATTCGGCTATGACTGGGCACAACAGACAATCGGCTGCTCTGATGCCGCCG
TGTTCCGGCTGTCAGCGCAGGGGCGCCCGGTTCTTTTTGTCAAGACCGACCTGTCCGGTGCCCTGAATGA
ACTGCAAGACGAGGCAGCGCGGCTATCGTGGCTGGCCACGACGGGCGTTCCTTGCGCAGCTGTGCTCGAC
GTTGTCACTGAAGCGGGAAGGGACTGGCTGCTATTGGGCGAAGTGCCGGGGCAGGATCTCCTGTCATCTC
ACCTTGCTCCTGCCGAGAAAGTATCCATCATGGCTGATGCAATGCGGCGGCTGCATACGCTTGATCCGGC
TACCTGCCCATTCGACCACCAAGCGAAACATCGCATCGAGCGAGCACGTACTCGGATGGAAGCCGGTCTT
GTCGATCAGGATGATCTGGACGAAGAGCATCAGGGGCTCGCGCCAGCCGAACTGTTCGCCAGGCTCAAGG
CGAGCATGCCCGACGGCGAGGATCTCGTCGTGACCCATGGCGATGCCTGCTTGCCGAATATCATGGTGGA
AAATGGCCGCTTTTCTGGATTCATCGACTGTGGCCGGCTGGGTGTGGCGGACCGCTATCAGGACATAGCG
TTGGCTACCCGTGATATTGCTGAAGAGCTTGGCGGCGAATGGGCTGACCGCTTCCTCGTGCTTTACGGTA
TCGCCGCTCCCGATTCGCAGCGCATCGCCTTCTATCGCCTTCTTGACGAGTTCTTCTGAGCGGGACTCTG
GGGTTCGAAATGACCGACCAAGCGACGCCCAACCTGCCATCACGAGATTTCGATTCCACCGCCGCCTTCT
ATGAAAGGTTGGGCTTCGGAATCGTTTTCCGGGACGCCGGCTGGATGATCCTCCAGCGCGGGGATCTCAT
GCTGGAGTTCTTCGCCCACCCTAGGGGGAGGCTAACTGAAACACGGAAGGAGACAATACCGGAAGGAACC
CGCGCTATGACGGCAATAAAAAGACAGAATAAAACGCACGGTGTTGGGTCGTTTGTTCATAAACGCGGGG
TTCGGTCCCAGGGCTGGCACTCTGTCGATACCCCACCGAGACCCCATTGGGGCCAATACGCCCGCGTTTC
TTCCTTTTCCCCACCCCACCCCCCAAGTTCGGGTGAAGGCCCAGGGCTCGCAGCCAACGTCGGGGCGGCA
GGCCCTGCCATAGCCTCAGGTTACTCATATATACTTTAGATTGATTTAAAACTTCATTTTTAATTTAAAA
GGATCTAGGTGAAGATCCTTTTTGATAATCTCATGACCAAAATCCCTTAACGTGAGTTTTCGTTCCACTG
AGCGTCAGACCCCGTAGAAAAGATCAAAGGATCTTCTTGAGATCCTTTTTTTCTGCGCGTAATCTGCTGC
TTGCAAACAAAAAAACCACCGCTACCAGCGGTGGTTTGTTTGCCGGATCAAGAGCTACCAACTCTTTTTC
CGAAGGTAACTGGCTTCAGCAGAGCGCAGATACCAAATACTGTTCTTCTAGTGTAGCCGTAGTTAGGCCA
CCACTTCAAGAACTCTGTAGCACCGCCTACATACCTCGCTCTGCTAATCCTGTTACCAGTGGCTGCTGCC
AGTGGCGATAAGTCGTGTCTTACCGGGTTGGACTCAAGACGATAGTTACCGGATAAGGCGCAGCGGTCGG
GCTGAACGGGGGGTTCGTGCACACAGCCCAGCTTGGAGCGAACGACCTACACCGAACTGAGATACCTACA
GCGTGAGCTATGAGAAAGCGCCACGCTTCCCGAAGGGAGAAAGGCGGACAGGTATCCGGTAAGCGGCAGG
GTCGGAACAGGAGAGCGCACGAGGGAGCTTCCAGGGGGAAACGCCTGGTATCTTTATAGTCCTGTCGGGT
TTCGCCACCTCTGACTTGAGCGTCGATTTTTGTGATGCTCGTCAGGGGGGCGGAGCCTATGGAAAAACGC
CAGCAACGCGGCCTTTTTACGGTTCCTGGCCTTTTGCTGGCCTTTTGCTCACATGTTCTTTCCTGCGTTA
TCCCCTGATTCTGTGGATAACCGTATTACCGCCATGCATTAGTTATTAATAGTAATCAATTACGGGGTCA
TTAGTTCATAGCCCATATATGGAGTTCCG
Features (pLannotate 1.2.2; 15 found; start..end, strand, type, name):
      1..304     +  enhancer       CMV enhancer: human cytomegalovirus immediate early enhancer
    305..508     +  promoter       CMV promoter: human cytomegalovirus (CMV) immediate early promoter
    553..1260    +  CDS            mTFP1: mTFP1 is a basic (constitutively fluorescent) cyan fluorescent protein published in 2006, derived from Clavularia sp.. It has low acid sensitivity.
   1309..1962    +  CDS            mKO: mKO is a basic (constitutively fluorescent) orange fluorescent protein published in 2004, derived from Verrillofungia concinna. It has low acid sensitivity.
   1988..2072    +  CDS            large T antigen (fragment): large T antigen from SV40 (simian virus 40)
   2095..2216    +  polyA_signal   SV40 poly(A) signal: SV40 polyadenylation signal
   2250..2678    -  rep_origin     f1 ori (sequence partly withheld): f1 bacteriophage origin of replication; arrow indicates direction of (+) strand synthesis
   2705..2809    +  promoter       AmpR promoter: bla
   2811..3168    +  promoter       SV40 promoter: SV40 enhancer and early promoter
   3203..3997    +  CDS            NeoR/KanR: aminoglycoside phosphotransferase from Tn5; aph(3')-II (or nptII); confers resistance to neomycin, kanamycin, and G418 (Geneticin®)
   4018..4170    +  CDS            ble (fragment): BLE_KLEPN - Experimental evidence at protein level: Swiss-Prot protein existence level 1. Binding protein with a strong affinity to the bleomycin family of antibiotics. Binds to CL990; an antimitotic-antibiotic compound. From Klebsiella pneumoniae.
   4229..4276    +  polyA_signal   HSV TK poly(A) signal: herpes simplex virus thymidine kinase polyadenylation signal (Cole and Stacy, 1985)
   4367..4383    -  polyA_signal   bGH poly(A) signal (fragment): bovine growth hormone polyadenylation signal
   4605..5193    +  rep_origin     ori: high-copy-number ColE1/pMB1/pBR322/pUC origin of replication
   5308..5367    +  enhancer       CMV enhancer (fragment): human cytomegalovirus immediate early enhancer
