[The description below was written by a language model from this plasmid's Addgene catalogue record and pLannotate feature annotations shown in this document.]
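Description:
mTFP1-mKO-Caspase-16 is a mammalian expression plasmid encoding a genetically encoded FRET biosensor intended as an apoptosis indicator for live-cell imaging. The backbone is listed as unknown. The feature table shows a 5.4 kb vector with a high-copy ColE1/pUC-type origin for propagation in E. coli and an f1 origin. It also carries a single NeoR/KanR (Tn5 aminoglycoside phosphotransferase) cassette driven by tandem bacterial (AmpR) and SV40 early promoters and terminated by an HSV TK polyadenylation signal. This arrangement gives kanamycin resistance in bacteria and G418 selection in mammalian cells. The short ble, bGH poly(A) and SV40 large T antigen hits are annotated only as fragments and are probably vector remnants rather than functional parts.

The payload is a tandem fusion expressed from the human CMV immediate early enhancer and promoter and terminated by an SV40 polyadenylation signal. The cyan fluorescent protein mTFP1 (from Clavularia) lies upstream and is followed, after a short unannotated gap of about 48 nucleotides, by the orange fluorescent protein mKO (from Verrillofungia concinna). The "Caspase" part of the name and the depositor's apoptosis-indicator comment suggest that the linker contains a caspase cleavage site. However, the record does not annotate such a site or state which caspase is targeted. In a sensor of this design, mTFP1 acts as donor and mKO as acceptor, so the intact cytosolic fusion shows energy transfer. Proteolytic separation of the two proteins during apoptosis would then abolish FRET. The listed excitation/emission maxima are 462/492 nm for the donor and 548/561 nm for the acceptor. The catalogue classes the plasmid as an empty backbone with no additional insert.
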