Addgene plasmid #58168: mTFP1-mKO-Caspase-16
Purpose: (Empty Backbone) Localization: Cytosolic FRET, Excitation: 462 / 548, Emission: 492 / 561
Depositing lab: Michael Davidson. Depositing organization: Florida State University, Tallahassee.
Backbone
  Vector backbone: Unknown
  Vector type: Mammalian Expression
  Selectable markers: Neomycin (select with G418)
  Tag / fusion protein: mTFP1; mKO-Caspase
Growth in bacteria
  Bacterial resistance: Kanamycin, 50 μg/mL
  Growth temperature: 37°C
  Growth strain: DH5alpha
  Copy number: High Copy
Gene/Insert
  Gene/Insert name: None
  Tag / fusion protein: mTFP1; mKO-Caspase
Terms and licenses: Academic/Nonprofit Terms; Industry Terms: Not Available to Industry
Depositor comments: Apoptosis Indicator - Live Cells. Excitation = 462 / 548; Emission = 492 / 561
How to cite: mTFP1-mKO-Caspase-16 was a gift from Michael Davidson (Addgene plasmid # 58168 ; http://n2t.net/addgene:58168 ; RRID:Addgene_58168)
